Addgene plasmid #81103: GTH-c
Purpose: Gene Tagging vector HIS/CFP - Plasmid for yeast enhanced monomeric CFP (yemCFP) labeling of endogenous proteins with a HIS selection marker, originating from pSIVh (ID:81091)
Depositing lab: Serge Pelet. Depositing organization: Universite de Lausanne (UNIL). Publication: New families of single integration vectors and gene tagging plasmids for genetic manipulations in budding yeast. Wosika V, Durandau E, Varidel C, Aymoz D, Schmitt M, Pelet S. Mol Genet Genomics. 2016 Dec;291(6):2231-2240. Epub 2016 Sep 16. 10.1007/s00438-016-1249-1 PubMed 27637489.
Backbone
  Vector backbone: pSIVh
  Total vector size (bp): 4310
  Vector type: Yeast Expression, Cre/Lox
  Selectable markers: HIS3
Growth in bacteria
  Bacterial resistance: Ampicillin, 100 μg/mL
  Growth temperature: 37°C
  Growth strain: DH5alpha
  Copy number: High Copy
Gene/Insert
  Gene/Insert name: yemCFP (alt name: yeast enhanced monomeric CFP)
  Insert size (bp): 760
  Tag / fusion protein: yemCFP (C terminal on backbone)
  Cloning method: Restriction Enzyme; 5′ cloning site SphI (unknown if destroyed); 3′ cloning site XhoI (unknown if destroyed)
  Sequencing primers: 5′ T3
Terms and licenses: Academic/Nonprofit Terms; Industry Terms: Not Available to Industry
How to cite: GTH-c was a gift from Serge Pelet (Addgene plasmid # 81103 ; http://n2t.net/addgene:81103 ; RRID:Addgene_81103)
