[The description below was written by a language model from this plasmid's Addgene catalogue record and pLannotate feature annotations shown in this document.]
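Description:
GTH-c is a 4.3 kb gene-tagging plasmid for budding yeast, derived from the single-integration vector pSIVh. It serves as a template for fusing yeast-enhanced monomeric CFP (yemCFP) to the C-terminus of endogenous proteins. In E. coli it is maintained as a high-copy plasmid through a ColE1/pUC-type origin, with ampicillin selection from the bla gene and its promoter. No yeast replication origin or centromere is annotated, which fits a construct meant to supply a tagging cassette for chromosomal integration rather than to replicate episomally.

The payload begins just downstream of a T3 promoter and a short pBluescript polylinker fragment. It opens with a roughly 0.7 kb fluorescent protein coding sequence, which the automated annotation calls yeGFP. The catalogue identifies it as the cyan monomeric variant yemCFP, a close derivative that sequence matching would not readily distinguish. No yeast promoter precedes the reading frame, so expression depends on in-frame fusion to the target gene at its native locus, and the S. cerevisiae ADH1 terminator ends the fusion transcript. Next comes the histidine prototrophy marker, listed as HIS3 in the catalogue and annotated as the S. pombe his5 orthologue, followed by the Ashbya gossypii TEF terminator. The promoter driving the marker is not annotated, although an unannotated stretch lies upstream of the coding sequence. Two loxP sites in the same orientation flank the marker cassette, so Cre recombinase can excise it after integration and the marker can be reused for further modifications. T7 promoter sequences sit beyond the distal loxP site. The plasmid belongs to a family of tagging vectors used to label native yeast proteins for fluorescence imaging.
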