Features (pLannotate 1.2.2; 13 found; start..end, strand, type, name):
     28..91      -  promoter       AmpR promoter: bla
    118..136     +  promoter       T3 promoter: promoter for bacteriophage T3 RNA polymerase
    144..161     +  misc_feature   MCS (fragment): pBluescript multiple cloning site
    168..884     +  CDS            yeGFP: yeast-enhanced green fluorescent protein codons optimized for translation in S. cerevisiae and C. albicans
    928..1115    +  terminator     ADH1 terminator: S. cerevisiae ADH1; transcription terminator for the S. cerevisiae alcohol dehydrogenase 1 (ADH1) gene
   1171..1204    -  protein_bind   loxP: Cre-mediated recombination occurs in the 8-bp core sequence (GCATACAT). Cre recombinase
   1706..2359    +  CDS            S. pombe his5: imidazoleglycerol-phosphate dehydratase, required for histidine biosynthesis; Schizosaccharomyces pombe his5; yeast auxotrophic marker; corresponds to S. cerevisiae HIS3
   2365..2562    +  terminator     TEF terminator: Ashbya gossypii TEF terminator
   2586..2619    -  protein_bind   loxP: Cre-mediated recombination occurs in the 8-bp core sequence (GCATACAT). Cre recombinase
   2620..2638    +  promoter       T7 promoter: promoter for bacteriophage T7 RNA polymerase
   2667..2685    -  promoter       T7 promoter: promoter for bacteriophage T7 RNA polymerase
   2718..3306    -  rep_origin     ori: high-copy-number ColE1/pMB1/pBR322/pUC origin of replication
   3477..27      -  CDS            AmpR (across the origin): β-lactamase; bla; confers resistance to ampicillin, carbenicillin, and related antibiotics
>Addgene plasmid #81103 | GTH-c | depositor full sequence | sequence record 164574 | GTH-c sequence 4310 bps
GGCGACACGGAAATGTTGAATACTCATACTCTTCCTTTTTCAATATTATTGAAGCATTTATCAGGGTTAT
TGTCTCATGAGCGGATACATATTTGAAGTATCGTTCGAATTAATTAAAATTAACCCTCACTAAAGGGGCA
TGCGCGGCCGCTCTAGAACTAATTAACATGTCTAAAGGTGAAGAATTATTCACTGGTGTTGTCCCAATTT
TGGTTGAATTAGATGGTGATGTTAATGGTCACAAATTTTCTGTCTCCGGTGAAGGTGAAGGTGATGCTAC
TTACGGTAAATTGACCTTAAAATTTATTTGTACTACTGGTAAATTGCCAGTTCCATGGCCAACCTTAGTC
ACTACTTTAACTTGGGGTGTTCAATGTTTTTCTAGATACCCAGATCATATGAAACAACATGACTTTTTCA
AGTCTGCCATGCCAGAAGGTTATGTTCAAGAAAGAACTATTTTTTTCAAAGATGACGGTAACTACAAGAC
CAGAGCTGAAGTCAAGTTTGAAGGTGATACCTTAGTTAATAGAATCGAATTAAAAGGTATTGATTTTAAA
GAAGATGGTAACATTTTAGGTCACAAATTGGAATACATTTATAACTCTCACAATGTTTACATCACTGCTG
ACAAACAAAAGAATGGTATCAAAGCTAACTTCAAAATTAGACACAACATTGAAGATGGTTCTGTTCAATT
AGCTGACCATTATCAACAAAATACTCCAATTGGTGATGGTCCAGTCTTGTTACCAGACAACCATTACTTA
TCCACTCAATCTAGATTATCCAAAGATCCAAACGAAAAGAGAGACCACATGGTCTTGTTAGAATTTGTTA
CTGCTGCTGGTATTACCCATGGTATTGATGAATTGTACAAATAAGGATGCTAGCATTTTAACTCGAGGGC
GCGCCACTTCTAAATAAGCGAATTTCTTATGATTTATGATTTTTATTATTAAATAAGTTATAAAAAAAAT
AAGTGTATACAAATTTTAAAGTGACTCTTAGGTTTTAAAACGAAAATTCTTATTCTTGAGTAACTCTTTC
CTGTAGGTCAGGTTGCTTTCTCAGGTATAGTATGAGGTCGCTCTTATTGACCACACCTCTACCGGCAGAT
CCGCTAGGGATAACAGGGTAATATAGATCCATGGTCATAGCTGTTTCCTGATAACTTCGTATAATGTATG
CTATACGAAGTTATGTCTGTAGGCGAACCTAACCGGCCAATTTTCCAAGACCGCTCTGCCGCTGAGCTTG
CACCCGTGCCGCTACACAACACCCACACATCCGTAAACCCCCCGCCATCGGTATCACCAAGGTTGTCTAT
GACGAGGCGTACAAGAGGACGTGGGGGCCGCCTCTCCAATGTCACCAATAGGAAAAAAGAAAGACCGAGT
GCGAGTTTCTGACAGAAGCCTCAAGAATTTTTTTTCTTTCTTCGACTATGCTGGAGGTAGAGATGATCGA
GGCAGTAGTCAAGTATATATAAATTAATTAGTTCCACCACCTTCTTTTCTTGTGTTGCTCCTTTCGATGC
TATTTCTGGCTTTTTCTAATTTTTTTCATCGTTTCTTACTTTCTTCCTAATATATAAATTCTTTTGCATT
TTCATTCTTCCTCTCCATTTGTTCATTCTCCTTAAATTTTTTTTAGGTCTCCTTTCTTTCAAGAAACACA
GTCATCGAACTATAATTAACTAAACATGGGTAGGAGGGCTTTTGTAGAAAGAAATACGAACGAAACGAAA
ATCAGCGTTGCTATCGCTTTGGACAAAGCTCCCTTACCTGAAGAGTCGAATTTTATTGATGAACTTATAA
CTTCCAAACATGCAAACCAAAAGGGAGAACAAGTAATCCAAGTAGACACGGGAATTGGATTCTTGGATCA
CATGTATCATGCACTGGCTAAACATGCAGGCTGGAGCTTACGACTTTACTCAAGAGGTGATTTAATCATT
GATGATCATCACACAGCAGAAGATACTGCTATTGCACTTGGTATTGCATTCAAGCAGGCTATGGGTAACT
TTGCCGGCGTTAAAAGATTTGGACATGCTTATTGTCCACTTGACGAAGCTCTTTCAAGAAGCGTAGTTGA
TTTGTCGGGACGGCCCTATGCTGTTATTGATTTGGGATTAAAGCGTGAAAAGGTTGGGGAATTGTCCTGT
GAAATGATCCCTCACTTACTATATTCCTTTTCGGTAGCTGCTGGAATTACTTTGCATGTTACCTGCTTAT
ATGGTAGTAATGACCATCATCGTGCTGAAAGCGCTTTTAAATCTCTGGCTGTTGCCATGCGCGCGGCTAC
AAGTCTTACTGGAAGTTCTGAAGTCCCAAGCACGAAGGGAGTGTTGTAATCATTACTGACAATAAAAAGA
TTCTTGTTTTCAAGAACTTGTCATTTGTATAGTTTTTTTATATTGTAGTTGTTCTATTTTAATCAAATGT
TAGCGTGATTTATATTTTTTTTCGCCTCGACATCATCTGCCCAGATGCGAAGTTAAGTGCGCAGAAAGTA
ATATCATGCGTCAATCGTATGTGAATGCTGGTCGCTATACTGCTGTCGATTCGATACTAACGCCGATAAC
TTCGTATAATGTATGCTATACGAAGTTATTAATACGACTCACTATAGGGCGAATTGGAGCTCCAATTCGG
ACGTCCCCTATAGTGAGTCGTATTATTAATTAATTCGAAGGCCGCGTTGCTGGCGTTTTTCCATAGGCTC
CGCCCCCCTGACGAGCATCACAAAAATCGACGCTCAAGTCAGAGGTGGCGAAACCCGACAGGACTATAAA
GATACCAGGCGTTTCCCCCTGGAAGCTCCCTCGTGCGCTCTCCTGTTCCGACCCTGCCGCTTACCGGATA
CCTGTCCGCCTTTCTCCCTTCGGGAAGCGTGGCGCTTTCTCATAGCTCACGCTGTAGGTATCTCAGTTCG
GTGTAGGTCGTTCGCTCCAAGCTGGGCTGTGTGCACGAACCCCCCGTTCAGCCCGACCGCTGCGCCTTAT
CCGGTAACTATCGTCTTGAGTCCAACCCGGTAAGACACGACTTATCGCCACTGGCAGCAGCCACTGGTAA
CAGGATTAGCAGAGCGAGGTATGTAGGCGGTGCTACAGAGTTCTTGAAGTGGTGGCCTAACTACGGCTAC
ACTAGAAGAACAGTATTTGGTATCTGCGCTCTGCTGAAGCCAGTTACCTTCGGAAAAAGAGTTGGTAGCT
CTTGATCCGGCAAACAAACCACCGCTGGTAGCGGTGGTTTTTTTGTTTGCAAGCAGCAGATTACGCGCAG
AAAAAAAGGATCTCAAGAAGATCCTTTGATCTTTTCTACGGGGTCTGACGCTCAGTGGAACGAAAACTCA
CGTTAAGGGATTTTGGTCATGAGATTATCAAAAAGGATCTTCACCTAGATCCTTTTAAATTAAAAATGAA
GTTTTAAATCAATCTAAAGTATATATGAGTAAACTTGGTCTGACAGTTACCAATGCTTAATCAGTGAGGC
ACCTATCTCAGCGATCTGTCTATTTCGTTCATCCATAGTTGCCTGACTGCCCGTCGTGTAGATAACTACG
ATACGGGAGGGCTTACCATCTGGCCCCAGTGCTGCAATGATACCGCGAGACCCACGCTCACCGGCTCCAG
ATTTATCAGCAATAAACCAGCCAGCCGGAAGGGCCGAGCGCAGAAGTGGTCCTGCAACTTTATCCGCCTC
CATCCAGTCTATTAATTGTTGCCGGGAAGCTAGAGTAAGTAGTTCGCCAGTTAATAGTTTGCGCAACGTT
GTTGCCATTGCTACAGGCATCGTGGTGTCACGCTCGTCGTTTGGTATGGCTTCATTCAGCTCCGGTTCCC
AACGATCAAGGCGAGTTACATGATCCCCCATGTTGTGAAAAAAAGCGGTTAGCTCCTTCGGTCCTCCGAT
CGTTGTCAGAAGTAAGTTGGCCGCAGTGTTATCACTCATGGTTATGGCAGCACTGCATAATTCTCTTACT
GTCATGCCATCCGTAAGATGCTTTTCTGTGACTGGTGAGTACTCAACCAAGTCATTCTGAGAATAGTGTA
TGCGGCGACCGAGTTGCTCTTGCCCGGCGTCAATACGGGATAATACCGCGCCACATAGCAGAACTTTAAA
AGTGCTCATCATTGGAAAACGTTCTTCGGGGCGAAAACTCTCAAGGATCTTACCGCTGTTGAGATCCAGT
TCGATGTAACCCACTCGTGCACCCAACTGATCTTCAGCATCTTTTACTTTCACCAGCGTTTCTGGGTGAG
CAAAAACAGGAAGGCAAAATGCCGCAAAAAAGGGAATAAG
