>Addgene plasmid #81103 | GTH-c | depositor partial sequence | sequence record 154295 | forward tagging primer
GCGGCCGCTCTAGAACTA
