>Addgene plasmid #81103 | GTH-c | depositor partial sequence | sequence record 154296 | reverse tagging primer
CGTTGCTGGCGTTTTTCCAT
