>Addgene plasmid #81103 | GTH-c | depositor partial sequence | sequence record 154297 | TEF promoter S.kudriavzavii
TCTGTAGGCGAACCTAACCGGCCAATTTTCCAAGACCGCTCTGCCGCTGAGCTTGCACCCGTGCCGCTAC
ACAACACCCACACATCCGTAAACCCCCCGCCATCGGTATCACCAAGGTTGTCTATGACGAGGCGTACAAG
AGGACGTGGGGGCCGCCTCTCCAATGTCACCAATAGGAAAAAAGAAAGACCGAGTGCGAGTTTCTGACAG
AAGCCTCAAGAATTTTTTTTCTTTCTTCGACTATGCTGGAGGTAGAGATGATCGAGGCAGTAGTCAAGTA
TATATAAATTAATTAGTTCCACCACCTTCTTTTCTTGTGTTGCTCCTTTCGATGCTATTTCTGGCTTTTT
CTAATTTTTTTCATCGTTTCTTACTTTCTTCCTAATATATAAATTCTTTTGCATTTTCATTCTTCCTCTC
CATTTGTTCATTCTCCTTAAATTTTTTTTAGGTCTCCTTTCTTTCAAGAAACACAGTCATCGAACTATAA
TTAACTAAAC
