>Addgene plasmid #81103 | GTH-c | depositor partial sequence | sequence record 154298 | TEF terminator A.gossypii
GACAATAAAAAGATTCTTGTTTTCAAGAACTTGTCATTTGTATAGTTTTTTTATATTGTAGTTGTTCTAT
TTTAATCAAATGTTAGCGTGATTTATATTTTTTTTCGCCTCGACATCATCTGCCCAGATGCGAAGTTAAG
TGCGCAGAAAGTAATATCATGCGTCAATCGTATGTGAATGCTGGTCGCTATACTGCTGTCGATTCGATAC
TAACGCCGATAACTTCGTATAATGTATGCTATACGAAGTTATTAATACGACTCACTATAGGG
