>Addgene plasmid #81103 | GTH-c | addgene partial sequence | sequence record 164571 | AmpSeq-F 5'-ctcatgagcggatacatatttgaa-3'
AAATTAACCCTCACTAAAGGGGCATGCGCGGCCGCTCTAGAACTAATTAACATGTCTAAAGGTGAAGAAT
TATTCACTGGTGTTGTCCCAATTTTGGTTGAATTAGATGGTGATGTTAATGGTCACAAATTTTCTGTCTC
CGGTGAAGGTGAAGGTGATGCTACTTACGGTAAATTGACCTTAAAATTTATTTGTACTACTGGTAAATTG
CCAGTTCCATGGCCAACCTTAGTCACTACTTTAACTTGGGGTGTTCAATGTTTTTCTAGATACCCAGATC
ATATGAAACAACATGACTTTTTCAAGTCTGCCATGCCAGAAGGTTATGTTCAAGAAAGAACTATTTTTTT
CAAAGATGACGGTAACTACAAGACCAGAGCTGAAGTCAAGTTTGAAGGTGATACCTTAGTTAATAGAATC
GAATTAAAAGGTATTGATTTTAAAGAAGATGGTAACATTTTAGGTCACAAATTGGAATACATTTATAACT
CTCACAATGTTTACATCACTGCTGACAAACAAAAGAATGGTATCAAAGCTAACTTCAAAATTAGACACAA
CATTGAAGATGGTTCTGTTCAATTAGCTGACCATTATCAACAAAATACTCCAATTGGTGATGGTCCAGTC
TTGTTACCAGACAACCATTACTTATCCACTCAATCTAGATTATCCAAAGATCCAAACGAAAAGAGAGACC
ACATGGTCTTGTTAGAATTTGTTACTGCTGCTGGTATTACCCATGGTATTGATGAATTGTACAAATAAGG
ATGCTAGCATTTTAACTCGAGGGCGCGCCACTTCTAAATAAGCGAATTTCTTATGATTTATGATTTTTAT
TATTAAATAAGTTATAAAAAAAATAAGTGTATACAAATTTTAAAGTGACTCTTAGGTTTTAAAACGAAAA
TTCTTATTCTTGAGTAACTCTTTCCTGTAGGTCAGGTTGCTTTCTCAGGTATAGTATGAGGTCGCTCTTA
TTGACCACACCTCTACCGGCAGATCCGCTAGGGATAACAGGG
