>Addgene plasmid #81103 | GTH-c | addgene partial sequence | sequence record 164573 | pBR322ori-F 5'-GGGAAACGCCTGGTATCTTT-3'
CTCTGACTTGAGCGTCGATTTTTGTGATGCTCGTCAGGGGGGCGGAGCCTATGGAAAAACGCCAGCAACG
CGGCCTTCGAATTAATTAATAATACGACTCACTATAGGGGACGTCCGAATTGGAGCTCCAATTCGCCCTA
TAGTGAGTCGTATTAATAACTTCGTATAGCATACATTATACGAAGTTATCGGCGTTAGTATCGAATCGAC
AGCAGTATAGCGACCAGCATTCACATACGATTGACGCATGATATTACTTTCTGCGCACTTAACTTCGCAT
CTGGGCAGATGATGTCGAGGCGAAAAAAAATATAAATCACGCTAACATTTGATTAAAATAGAACAACTAC
AATATAAAAAAACTATACAAATGACAAGTTCTTGAAAACAAGAATCTTTTTATTGTCAGTAATGATTACA
ACACTCCCTTCGTGCTTGGGACTTCAGAACTTCCAGTAAGACTTGTAGCCGCGCGCATGGCAACAGCCAG
AGATTTAAAAGCGCTTTCAGCACGATGATGGTCATTACTACCATATAAGCAGGTAACATGCAAAGTAATT
CCAGCAGCTACCGAAAAGGAATATAGTAAGTGAGGGATCATTTCACAGGACAATTCCCCAACCTTTTCAC
GCTTTAATCCCAAATCAATAACAGCATAGGGCCGTCCCGACAAATCAACTACGCTTCTTGAAAGAGCTTC
GTCAAGTGGACAATAAGCATGTCCAAATCTTTTAACGCCGGCAAAGTTACCCATAGCCTGCTTGAATGCA
ATACCAAGTGCAATAGCAGTATCTTCTGCTGTGTGATGATCATCAATGATTAAATCACCTCTTGAGTAAA
GTCGTAAGCTCCAGCCTGCATGTTTAGCCAGTGCATGATACATGTGATCCAAGAATCCAATTCCCGTGTC
TACTTGGATTACTTGTTCTCCCTTTTGG
